Addgene plasmid #54097: mEmerald-FilaminA-C-14
Purpose: Localization: Actin/Focal Adhesions, Excitation: 487, Emission: 509
Depositing lab: Michael Davidson.
Backbone
  Vector backbone: mEmerald-C1
  Backbone size w/o insert (bp): 4750
  Vector type: Mammalian Expression
  Selectable markers: Neomycin (select with G418)
Growth in bacteria
  Bacterial resistance: Kanamycin, 50 μg/mL
  Growth temperature: 37°C
  Growth strain: DH5alpha
  Copy number: High Copy
Gene/Insert
  Gene/Insert name: FilaminA (alt name: NM_001456.3)
  Species: H. sapiens (human)
  Promoter: CMV
  Tag / fusion protein: mEmerald (N terminal on backbone)
  Cloning method: Unknown
  Sequencing primers: 5′ CMV-F; 3′ SV40pA-R
Terms and licenses: Academic/Nonprofit Terms; Industry Terms
Depositor comments: . Excitation = 487; Emission = 509. Localization data: Actin/Focal Adhesions
How to cite: mEmerald-FilaminA-C-14 was a gift from Michael Davidson (Addgene plasmid # 54097)
