[The description below was written by a language model from this plasmid's Addgene catalogue record.]
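Description:
mEmerald-FilaminA-C-14 is a mammalian expression plasmid built on the mEmerald-C1 backbone (about 4.75 kb without the insert) that encodes human filamin A fused to the green fluorescent protein mEmerald. The fluorescent protein sits at the N terminus of the fusion, contributed by the backbone, with the filamin A coding sequence (corresponding to the human FLNA reference transcript) cloned downstream. The "C-14" in the name likely follows the naming convention for this type of vector, indicating a C-type arrangement and a linker of 14 residues between the two proteins, but the record does not spell this out. Expression is driven by the CMV promoter, which gives strong constitutive transcription in most mammalian cell lines, and the listed 3′ sequencing primer implies an SV40 polyadenylation signal after the insert.

The plasmid is maintained at high copy in E. coli under kanamycin selection, and it carries a neomycin resistance marker so that transfected mammalian cells can be selected with G418 to obtain stable lines. The cloning method is not recorded, and no feature table is provided, so details such as the origin of replication are not stated.

Filamin A is an actin cross-linking protein that also links the actin cytoskeleton to membrane receptors, and the depositor lists the fusion as localizing to actin structures and focal adhesions. With excitation at 487 nm and emission at 509 nm, the construct serves as a green live-cell or fixed-cell imaging marker for visualizing filamin A distribution, actin networks and adhesion sites by fluorescence microscopy.
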