>Addgene plasmid #54097 | mEmerald-FilaminA-C-14 | depositor partial sequence | sequence record 84271 | insert sequence
ACGTCAGATCCGCTAGCGCTACCGGTCGCCACCATGGTGAGCAAGGGCGAGGAGCTGTTCACCGGGGTGG
TGCCCATCCTGGTCGAGCTGGACGGCGACGTAAACGGCCACAAGTTCAGCGTGTCCGGCGAGGGCGAGGG
CGATGCCACCTACGGCAAGCTGACCCTGAAGTTCATCTGCACCACCGGCAAGCTGCCCGTGCCCTGGCCC
ACCCTCGTGACCACCTTGACCTACGGCGTGCAGTGCTTCGCCCGCTACCCCGACCACATGAAGCAGCACG
ACTTCTTCAAGTCCGCCATGCCCGAAGGCTACGTCCAGGAGCGCACCATCTTCTTCAAGGACGACGGCAA
CTACAAGACCCGCGCCGAGGTGAAGTTCGAGGGCGACACCCTGGTGAACCGCATCGAGCTGAAGGGCATC
GACTTCAAGGAGGACGGCAACATCCTGGGGCACAAGCTGGAGTACAACTACAACAGCCACAAGGTCTATA
TCACCGCCGACAAGCAGAAGAACGGCATCAAGGTGAACTTCAAGACCCGCCACAACATCGAGGACGGCAG
CGTGCAGCTCGCCGACCACTACCAGCAGAACACCCCCATCGGCGACGGCCCCGTGCTGCTGCCCGACAAC
CACTACCTGAGCACCCAGTCCAAGCTGAGCAAAGACCCCAACGAGAAGCGCGATCACATGGTCCTGCTGG
AGTTCGTGACCGCCGCCGGGATCACTCTCGGCATGGACGAGCTGTACAAGTCCGGAGGGAGCGGGGCTGG
AGGGAGCGGGGGTGGCAGCGGTAGTAGCTCCCACTCTCGGGCGGGCCAGAGCGCAGCAGGCGCGGCTCCG
GGCGGCGGCGTCGACACGCGGGACGCCGAGATGCCGGCCACCGAGAAGGACCTGGCGGAGGACGCGCCAT
GGAAGAAGATCCAGCAGAACACTTTCACGCGCTGGTGCAACGAGCACCTGAAGTGCGTGAGCAAGCGCAT
CGCCAACCTGCAGACGGACCTGAGCGACGGGCTGCGGCTTATCGCGCTGTTGGAGGTGCTCAGCCAGAAG
AAGATGCACCGCAAGCACAACCAGCGGCCCACTTTCCGCCAAATGCAGCTTGAGAACGTGTCGGTGGCAC
TCGAGTTCCTGGACCGCGAGAGCATCAAACTGGTGTCCATCGACAGCAAGGCCATCGTGGACGGGAACCT
GAAGCTGATCCTGGGCCTCATCTGGACCCTGATCCTGCACTACTCCATCTCCATGCCCATGTGGGACGAG
GAGGAGGATGAGGAGGCCAAGAAGCAGACCCCCAAGCAGAGGCTCCTGGGCTGGATCCAGAACAAGCTGC
CGCAGCTGCCCATCACCAACTTCAGCCGGGACTGGCAGAGCGGCCGGGCCCTGGGCGCCCTGGTGGACAG
CTGTGCCCCGGGCCTGTGTCCTGACTGGGACTCTTGGGACGCCAGCAAGCCCGTTACCAATGCGCGAGAG
GCCATGCAGCAGGCGGATGACTGGCTGGGCATCCCCCAGGTGATCACCCCCGAGGAGATTGTGGACCCCA
ACGTGGACGAGCACTCTGTCATGACCTACCTGTCCCAGTTCCCCAAGGCCAAGCTGAAGCCAGGGGCTCC
CTTGCGGCCCAAACTGAACCCGAAGAAAGCCCGTGCCTACGGGCCAGGCATCGAGCCCACAGGCAACATG
GTGAAGAAGCGGGCAGAGTTCACTGTGGAGACCAGAAGTGCTGGCCAGGGAGAGGTGCTGGTGTACGTGG
AGGACCCGGCCGGACACCAGGAGGAGGCAAAAGTGACCGCCAATAACGACAAGAACCGCACCTTCTCCGT
CTGGTACGTCCCCGAGGTGACGGGGACTCATAAGGTTACTGTGCTCTTTGCTGGCCAGCACATCGCCAAG
AGCCCCTTCGAGGTGTACGTGGATAAGTCACAGGGTGACGCCAGCAAAGTGACAGCCCAAGGTCCCGGCC
TGGAGCCCAGTGGCAACATCGCCAACAAGACCACCTACTTTGAGATCTTTACGGCAGGAGCTGGCACGGG
CGAGGTCGAGGTTGTGATCCAGGACCCCATGGGACAGAAGGGCACGGTAGAGCCTCAGCTGGAGGCCCGG
GGCGACAGCACATACCGCTGCAGCTACCAGCCCACCATGGAGGGCGTCCACACCGTGCACGTCACGTTTG
CCGGCGTGCCCATCCCTCGCAGCCCCTACACTGTCACTGTTGGCCAAGCCTGTAACCCGAGTGCCTGCCG
GGCGGTTGGCCGGGGCCTCCAGCCCAAGGGTGTGCGGGTGAAGGAGACAGCTGACTTCAAGGTGTACACA
AAGGGCGCTGGCAGTGGGGAGCTGAAGGTCACCGTGAAGGGCCCCAAGGGAGAGGAGCGCGTGAAGCAGA
AGGACCTGGGGGATGGCGTGTATGGCTTCGAGTATTACCCCATGGTCCCTGGAACCTATATCGTCACCAT
CACGTGGGGTGGTCAGAACATCGGGCGCAGTCCCTTCGAAGTGAAGGTGGGCACCGAGTGTGGCAATCAG
AAGGTACGGGCCTGGGGCCCTGGGCTGGAGGGCGGCGTCGTTGGCAAGTCAGCAGACTTTGTGGTGGAGG
CTATCGGGGACGACGTGGGCACGCTGGGCTTCTCGGTGGAAGGGCCATCGCAGGCTAAGATCGAATGTGA
CGACAAGGGCGACGGCTCCTGTGATGTGCGCTACTGGCCGCAGGAGGCTGGCGAGTATGCCGTTCACGTG
CTGTGCAACAGCGAAGACATCCGCCTCAGCCCCTTCATGGCTGACATCCGTGACGCGCCCCAGGACTTCC
ACCCAGACAGGGTGAAGGCACGTGGGCCTGGATTGGAGAAGACAGGTGTGGCCGTCAACAAGCCAGCAGA
GTTCACAGTGGATGCCAAGCACGGTGGCAAGGCCCCACTTCGGGTCCAAGTCCAGGACAATGAAGGCTGC
CCTGTGGAGGCGTTGGTCAAGGACAACGGCAATGGCACTTACAGCTGCTCCTACGTGCCCAGGAAGCCGG
TGAAGCACACAGCCATGGTGTCCTGGGGAGGCGTCAGCATCCCCAACAGCCCCTTCAGGGTGAATGTGGG
AGCTGGCAGCCACCCCAACAAGGTCAAAGTATACGGCCCCGGAGTAGCCAAGACAGGGCTCAAGGCCCAC
GAGCCCACCTACTTCACTGTGGACTGCGCCGAGGCTGGCCAGGGGGACGTCAGCATCGGCATCAAGTGTG
CCCCTGGAGTGGTAGGCCCCGCCGAAGCTGACATCGACTTCGACATCATCCGCAATGACAATGACACCTT
CACGGTCAAGTACACGCCCCGGGGGGCTGGCAGCTACACCATTATGGTCCTCTTTGCTGACCAGGCCACG
CCCACCAGCCCCATCCGAGTCAAGGTGGAGCCCTCTCATGACGCCAGTAAGGTGAAGGCCGAGGGCCCTG
GCCTCAGTCGCACTGGTGTCGAGCTTGGCAAGCCCACCCACTTCACAGTAAATGCCAAAGCTGCTGGCAA
AGGCAAGCTGGACGTCCAGTTCTCAGGACTCACCAAGGGGGATGCAGTGCGAGATGTGGACATCATCGAC
CACCATGACAACACCTACACAGTCAAGTACACGCCTGTCCAGCAGGGTCCAGTAGGCGTCAATGTCACTT
ATGGAGGGGATCCCATCCCTAAGAGCCCTTTCTCAGTGGCAGTATCTCCAAGCCTGGACCTCAGCAAGAT
CAAGGTGTCTGGCCTGGGAGAGAAGGTGGACGTTGGCAAAGACCAGGAGTTCACAGTCAAATCAAAGGGT
GCTGGTGGTCAAGGCAAAGTGGCATCCAAGATTGTGGGCCCCTCGGGTGCAGCGGTGCCCTGCAAGGTGG
AGCCAGGCCTGGGGGCTGACAACAGTGTGGTGCGCTTCCTGCCCCGTGAGGAAGGGCCCTATGAGGTGGA
GGTGACCTATGACGGCGTGCCCGTGCCTGGCAGCCCCTTTCCTCTGGAAGCTGTGGCCCCCACCAAGCCT
AGCAAGGTGAAGGCGTTTGGGCCGGGGCTGCAGGGAGGCAGTGCGGGCTCCCCCGCCCGCTTCACCATCG
ACACCAAGGGCGCCGGCACAGGTGGCCTGGGCCTGACGGTGGAGGGCCCCTGTGAGGCGCAGCTCGAGTG
CTTGGACAATGGGGATGGCACATGTTCCGTGTCCTACGTGCCCACCGAGCCCGGGGACTACAACATCAAC
ATCCTCTTCGCTGACACCCACATCCCTGGCTCCCCATTCAAGGCCCACGTGGTTCCCTGCTTTGACGCAT
CCAAAGTCAAGTGCTCAGGCCCCGGGCTGGAGCGGGCCACCGCTGGGGAGGTGGGCCAATTCCAAGTGGA
CTGCTCGAGCGCGGGCAGCGCGGAGCTGACCATTGAGATCTGCTCGGAGGCGGGGCTTCCGGCCGAGGTG
TACATCCAGGACCACGGTGATGGCACGCACACCATTACCTACATTCCCCTCTGCCCCGGGGCCTACACCG
TCACCATCAAGTACGGCGGCCAGCCCGTGCCCAACTTCCCCAGCAAGCTGCAGGTGGAACCTGCGGTGGA
CACTTCCGGTGTCCAGTGCTATGGGCCTGGTATTGAGGGCCAGGGTGTCTTCCGTGAGGCCACCACTGAG
TTCAGTGTGGACGCCCGGGCTCTGACACAGACCGGAGGGCCGCACGTCAAGGCCCGTGTGGCCAACCCCT
CAGGCAACCTGACGGAGACCTACGTTCAGGACCGTGGCGATGGCATGTACAAAGTGGAGTACACGCCTTA
CGAGGAGGGACTGCACTCCGTGGACGTGACCTATGACGGCAGTCCCGTGCCCAGCAGCCCCTTCCAGGTG
CCCGTGACCGAGGGCTGCGACCCCTCCCGGGTGCGTGTCCACGGGCCAGGCATCCAAAGTGGCACCACCA
ACAAGCCCAACAAGTTCACTGTGGAGACCAGGGGAGCTGGCACGGGCGGCCTGGGCCTGGCTGTAGAGGG
CCCCTCCGAGGCCAAGATGTCCTGCATGGATAACAAGGACGGCAGCTGCTCGGTCGAGTACATCCCTTAT
GAGGCTGGCACCTACAGCCTCAACGTCACCTATGGTGGCCATCAAGTGCCAGGCAGTCCTTTCAAGGTCC
CTGTGCATGATGTGACAGATGCGTCCAAGGTCAAGTGCTCTGGGCCCGGCCTGAGCCCAGGCATGGTTCG
TGCCAACCTCCCTCAGTCCTTCCAGGTGGACACAAGCAAGGCTGGTGTGGCCCCATTGCAGGTCAAAGTG
CAAGGGCCCAAAGGCCTGGTGGAGCCAGTGGACGTGGTAGACAACGCTGATGGCACCCAGACCGTCAATT
ATGTGCCCAGCCGAGAAGGGCCCTACAGCATCTCAGTACTGTATGGAGATGAAGAGGTACCCCGGAGCCC
CTTCAAGGTCAAGGTGCTGCCTACTCATGATGCCAGCAAGGTGAAGGCCAGTGGCCCCGGGCTCAACACC
ACTGGCGTGCCTGCCAGCCTGCCCGTGGAGTTCACCATCGATGCAAAGGACGCCGGGGAGGGCCTGCTGG
CTGTCCAGATCACGGATCCCGAAGGCAAGCCGAAGAAGACACACATCCAAGACAACCATGACGGCACGTA
TACAGTGGCCTACGTGCCAGACGTGACAGGTCGCTACACCATCCTCATCAAGTACGGTGGTGACGAGATC
CCCTTCTCCCCGTACCGCGTGCGTGCCGTGCCCACCGGGGACGCCAGCAAGTGCACTGTCACAGGTGCTG
GCATCGGCCCCACCATTCAGATTGGGGAGGAGACGGTGATCACTGTGGACACTAAGGCGGCAGGCAAAGG
CAAAGTGACGTGCACCGTGTGCACGCCTGATGGCTCAGAGGTGGATGTGGACGTGGTGGAGAATGAGGAC
GGCACTTTCGACATCTTCTACACGGCCCCCCAGCCGGGCAAATACGTCATCTGTGTGCGCTTTGGTGGCG
AGCACGTGCCCAACAGCCCCTTCCAAGTGACGGCTCTGGCTGGGGACCAGCCCTCGGTGCAGCCCCCTCT
ACGGTCTCAGCAGCTGGCCCCACAGTACACCTACGCCCAGGGCGGCCAGCAGACTTGGGCCCCGGAGAGG
CCCCTGGTGGGTGTCAATGGGCTGGATGTGACCAGCCTGAGGCCCTTTGACCTTGTCATCCCCTTCACCA
TCAAGAAGGGCGAGATCACAGGGGAGGTTCGGATGCCCTCAGGCAAGGTGGCGCAGCCCACCATCACTGA
CAACAAAGACGGCACCGTGACCGTGCGGTATGCACCCAGCGAGGCTGGCCTGCACGAGATGGACATCCGC
TATGACAACATGCACATCCCAGGAAGCCCCTTGCAGTTCTATGTGGATTACGTCAACTGTGGCCATGTCA
CTGCCTATGGGCCTGGCCTCACCCATGGAGTAGTGAACAAGCCTGCCACCTTCACCGTCAACACCAAGGA
TGCAGGAGAGGGGGGCCTGTCTCTGGCCATTGAGGGCCCGTCCAAAGCAGAAATCAGCTGCACTGACAAC
CAGGATGGGACATGCAGCGTGTCCTACCTGCCTGTGCTGCCGGGGGACTACAGCATTCTAGTCAAGTACA
ATGAACAGCACGTCCCAGGCAGCCCCTTCACTGCCCGGGTCACAGGTGACGACTCCATGCGTATGTCCCA
CCTAAAGGTCGGCTCTGCTGCCGACATCCCCATCAACATCTCAGAGACGGATCTCAGCCTGCTGACGGCC
ACTGTGGTCCCGCCCTCGGGCCGGGAGGAGCCCTGTTTGCTGAAGCGGCTGCGTAATGGCCACGTGGGGA
TTTCATTCGTGCCCAAGGAGACGGGGGAGCACCTGGTGCATGTGAAGAAAAATGGCCAGCACGTGGCCAG
CAGCCCCATCCCGGTGGTGATCAGCCAGTCGGAAATTGGGGATGCCAGTCGTGTTCGGGTCTCTGGTCAG
GGCCTTCACGAAGGCCACACCTTTGAGCCTGCAGAGTTTATCATTGATACCCGCGATGCAGGCTATGGTG
GGCTCAGCCTGTCCATTGAGGGCCCCAGCAAGGTGGACATCAACACAGAGGACCTGGAGGACGGGACGTG
CAGGGTCACCTACTGCCCCACAGAGCCAGGCAACTACATCATCAACATCAAGTTTGCCGACCAGCACGTG
CCTGGCAGCCCCTTCTCTGTGAAGGTGACAGGCGAGGGCCGGGTGAAAGAGAGCATCACCCGCAGGCGTC
GGGCTCCTTCAGTGGCCAACGTTGGTAGTCATTGTGACCTCAGCCTGAAAATCCCTGAAATTAGCATCCA
GGATATGACAGCCCAGGTGACCAGCCCATCGGGCAAGACCCATGAGGCCGAGATCGTGGAAGGGGAGAAC
CACACCTACTGCATCCGCTTTGTTCCCGCTGAGATGGGCACACACACAGTCAGCGTCAAGTACAAGGGCC
AGCACGTGCCTGGGAGCCCCTTCCAGTTCACCGTGGGGCCCCTAGGGGAAGGGGGAGCCCACAAGGTCCG
AGCTGGGGGCCCTGGCCTGGAGAGAGCTGAAGCTGGAGTGCCAGCCGAATTCAGTATCTGGACCCGGGAA
GCTGGTGCTGGAGGCCTGGCCATTGCTGTCGAGGGCCCCAGCAAGGCTGAGATCTCTTTTGAGGACCGCA
AGGACGGCTCCTGTGGTGTGGCTTATGTGGTCCAGGAGCCAGGTGACTACGAAGTCTCAGTCAAGTTCAA
CGAGGAACACATTCCCGACAGCCCCTTCGTGGTGCCTGTGGCTTCTCCGTCTGGCGACGCCCGCCGCCTC
ACTGTTTCTAGCCTTCAGGAGTCAGGGCTAAAGGTCAACCAGCCAGCCTCTTTTGCAGTCAGCCTGAACG
GGGCCAAGGGGGCGATCGATGCCAAGGTGCACAGCCCCTCAGGAGCCCTGGAGGAGTGCTATGTCACAGA
AATTGACCAAGATAAGTATGCTGTGCGCTTCATCCCTCGGGAGAATGGCGTTTACCTGATTGACGTCAAG
TTCAACGGTACCCACATCCCTGGAAGCCCCTTCAAGATCCGAGTTGGGGAGCCTGGGCATGGAGGGGACC
CAGGCTTGGTGTCTGCTTACGGAGCAGGTCTGGAAGGCGGTGTCACAGGGAACCCAGCTGAGTTCGTCGT
GAACACGAGCAATGCGGGAGCTGGTGCCCTGTCGGTGACCATTGACGGCCCCTCCAAGGTGAAGATGGAT
TGCCAGGAGTGCCCTGAGGGCTACCGCGTCACCTATACCCCCATGGCACCTGGCAGCTACCTCATCTCCA
TCAAGTACGGCGGCCCCTACCACATTGGGGGCAGCCCCTTCAAGGCCAAAGTCACAGGCCCCCGTCTCGT
CAGCAACCACAGCCTCCACGAGACATCATCAGTGTTTGTAGACTCTCTGACCAAGGCCACCTGTGCCCCC
CAGCATGGGGCCCCGGGTCCTGGGCCTGCTGACGCCAGCAAGGTGGTGGCCAAGGGCCTGGGGCTGAGCA
AGGCCTACGTAGGCCAGAAGAGCAGCTTCACAGTAGACTGCAGCAAAGCAGGCAACAACATGCTGCTGGT
GGGGGTTCATGGCCCAAGGACCCCCTGCGAGGAGATCCTGGTGAAGCACGTGGGCAGCCGGCTCTACAGC
GTGTCCTACCTGCTCAAGGACAAGGGGGAGTACACACTGGTGGTCAAATGGGGGCACGAGCACATCCCAG
GCAGCCCCTACCGCGTTGTGGTGCCCTAAAAGCTTCGAATTCTGCAGTCGACGGTACCGCGGGCCCGGGA
TCCACCGGATCTAGATAACTGATCATAATCAGCCATACCACATTT
