>Addgene plasmid #54097 | mEmerald-FilaminA-C-14 | addgene partial sequence | sequence record 91749 | EGFP-C 5'-CATGGTCCTGCTGGAGTTCGTG-3'
GAGCTGTACAAGTCCGGAGGGAGCGGGGCTGGAGGGAGCGGGGGTGGCAGCGGTAGTAGCTCCCACTCTC
GGGCGGGCCAGAGCGCAGCAGGCGCGGCTCCGGGCGGCGGCGTCGACACGCGGGACGCCGAGATGCCGGC
CACCGAGAAGGACCTGGCGGAGGACGCGCCATGGAAGAAGATCCAGCAGAACACTTTCACGCGCTGGTGC
AACGAGCACCTGAAGTGCGTGAGCAAGCGCATCGCCAACCTGCAGACGGACCTGAGCGACGGGCTGCGGC
TTATCGCGCTGTTGGAGGTGCTCAGCCAGAAGAAGATGCACCGCAAGCACAACCAGCGGCCCACTTTCCG
CCAAATGCAGCTTGAGAACGTGTCGGTGGCACTCGAGTTCCTGGACCGCGAGAGCATCAAACTGGTGTCC
ATCGACAGCAAGGCCATCGTGGACGGGAACCTGAAGCTGATCCTGGGCCTCATCTGGACCCTGATCCTGC
ACTACTCCATCTCCATGCCCATGTGGGACGAGGAGGAGGATGAGGAGGCCAAGAAGCAGACCCCCAAGCA
GAGGCTCCTGGGCTGGATCCAGAACAAGCTGCCGCAGCTGCCCATCACCAACTTCAGCCGGGACTGGCAG
AGCGGCCGGGCCCTGGGCGCCCTGGTGGACAGCTGTGCCCCGGGCCTGTGTCCTGACTGGGACTCTTGGG
ACGCCAGCAAGCCCGTTACCAATGCGCGAGAGGCCATGCAGCAGGCGGATGACTGGCTGGGCATCCC
