>Addgene plasmid #54097 | mEmerald-FilaminA-C-14 | addgene partial sequence | sequence record 93052 | SV40pA-R 5'-GAAATTTGTGATGCTATTGC-3'
ACAACAACAATTGCATTCATTTTATGTTTCAGGTTCAGGGGGAGGTGTGGGAGGTTTTTTAAAGCAAGTA
AAACCTCTACAAATGTGGTATGGCTGATTATGATCAGTTATCTAGATCCGGTGGATCCCGGGCCCGCGGT
ACCGTCGACTGCAGAATTCGAAGCTTTTAGGGCACCACAACGCGGTAGGGGCTGCCAGGCACGGGCACGC
CGTCATAGGTCACCTCCACCTCATAGGGCCCTTCCTCACGGGGCAGGAAGCGCACCACACTGTTGTCAGC
CCCCAGGCCTGGCTCCACCTTGCAGGGCACCGCTGCACCCGAGGGGCCCACAATCTTGGATGCCACTTTG
CCTTGACCACCAGCACCCTTTGATTTGACTGTGAACTCCTGGTCTTTGCCAACGTCCACCTTCTCTCCCA
GGCCAGACACCTTGATCTTGCTGAGGTCCAGGCTTGGAGATACTGCCACTGAGAAAGGGCTCTTAGGGAT
GGGATCCCCTCCATAAGTGACATTGACGCCTACTGGACCCTGCTGGACAGGCGTGTACTTGACTGTGTAG
GTGTTGTCATGGTGGTCGATGATGTCCACATCTCGCACTGCATCCCCCTTGGTGAGTCCTGAGAACTGGA
CGTCCAGCTTGCCTTTGCCAGCAGCTTTGGCATTTACTGTGAAGTGGGTGGGCTTGCCAAGCTCGACACC
AGTGCGACTGAGGCCAGGGCCCTCGGCCTTCACCTTACTGGCGTCATGAGA
